>Addgene plasmid #40430 | LRRK2_1867_2161_L1914A_C2024S_C2025S_I2049Q | depositor full sequence | sequence record 52107 | LRRK2_1867_2161_L1914A_C2024S_C2025S_I2049Q sequence 9085 bps
GGAACGGCTCCGCCCACTATTAATGAAATTAAAAATTCCAATTTTAAAAAACGCAGCAAGAGAAACATTT
GTATGAAAGAATGCGTAGAAGGAAAGAAAAATGTCGTCGACATGCTGAACAACAAGATTAATATGCCTCC
GTGTATAAAAAAAATATTGAACGATTTGAAAGAAAACAATGTACCGCGCGGCGGTATGTACAGGAAGAGG
TTTATACTAAACTGTTACATTGCAAACGTGGTTTCGTGTGCCAAGTGTGAAAACCGATGTTTAATCAAGG
CTCTGACGCATTTCTACAACCACGACTCCAAGTGTGTGGGTGAAGTCATGCATCTTTTAATCAAATCCCA
AGATGTGTATAAACCACCAAACTGCCAAAAAATGAAAACTGTCGACAAGCTCTGTCCGTTTGCTGGCAAC
TGCAAGGGTCTCAATCCTATTTGTAATTATTGAATAATAAAACAATTATAAATGCTAAATTTGTTTTTTA
TTAACGATACAAACCAAACGCAACAAGAACATTTGTAGTATTATCTATAATTGAAAACGCGTAGTTATAA
TCGCTGAGGTAATATTTAAAATCATTTTCAAATGATTCACAGTTAATTTGCGACAATATAATTTTATTTT
CACATAAACTAGACGCCTTGTCGTCTTCTTCTTCGTATTCCTTCTCTTTTTCATTTTTCTCTTCATAAAA
ATTAACATAGTTATTATCGTATCCATATATGTATCTATCGTATAGAGTAAATTTTTTGTTGTCATAAATA
TATATGTCTTTTTTAATGGGGTGTATAGTACCGCTGCGCATAGTTTTTCTGTAATTTACAACAGTGCTAT
TTTCTGGTAGTTCTTCGGAGTGTGTTGCTTTAATTATTAAATTTATATAATCAATGAATTTGGGATCGTC
GGTTTTGTACAATATGTTGCCGGCATAGTACGCAGCTTCTTCTAGTTCAATTACACCATTTTTTAGCAGC
ACCGGATTAACATAACTTTCCAAAATGTTGTACGAACCGTTAAACAAAAACAGTTCACCTCCCTTTTCTA
TACTATTGTCTGCGAGCAGTTGTTTGTTGTTAAAAATAACAGCCATTGTAATGAGACGCACAAACTAATA
TCACAAACTGGAAATGTCTATCAATATATAGTTGCTGATCAGATCCTCATTGTTTGCCTCCCTGCTGCGG
TTTTTCACCGAAGTTCATGCCAGTCCAGCGTTTTTGCAGCAGAAAAGCCGCCGACTTCGGTTTGCGGTCG
CGAGTGAAGATCCCTTTCTTGTTACCGCCAACGCGCAATATGCCTTGCGAGGTCGCAAAATCGGCGAAAT
TCCATACCTGTTCACCGACGACGGCGCTGACGCGATCAAAGACGCGGTGATACATATCCAGCCATGCACA
CTGATACTCTTCACTCCACATGTCGGTGTACATTGAGTGCAGCCCGGCTAACGTATCCACGCCGTATTCG
GTGATGATAATCGGCTGATGCAGTTTCTCCTGCCAGGCCAGAAGTTCTTTTTCCAGTACCTTCTCTGCCG
TTTCCAAATCGCCGCTTTGGACATACCATCCGTAATAACGGTTCAGGCACAGCACATCAAAGAGATCGCT
GATGGTATCGGTGTGAGCGTCGCAGAACATTACATTGACGCAGGTGATCGGACGCGTCGGGTCGAGTTTA
CGCGTTGCTTCCGCCAGTGGCGCGAAATATTCCCGTGCACCTTGCGGACGGGTATCCGGTTCGTTGGCAA
TACTCCACATCACCACGCTTGGGTGGTTTTTGTCACGCGCTATCAGCTCTTTAATCGCCTGTAAGTGCGC
TTGCTGAGTTTCCCCGTTGACTGCCTCTTCGCTGTACAGTTCTTTCGGCTTGTTGCCCGCTTCGAAACCA
ATGCCTAAAGAGAGCGAAAAGCCGACAGCAGCAGTTTCATCAATCACCACGATGCCATGTTCATCTGCCC
AGTCGAGCATCTCTTCAGCGTAAGGGTAATGCGAGGTACGGTAGGAGTTGGCCCCAATCCAGTCCATTAA
TGCGTGGTCGTGCACCATCAGCACGTTATCGAATCCTTTGCCACGTAAGTCCGCATCTTCATGACGACCA
AAGCCAGTAAAGTAGAACGGTTTGTGGTTAATCAGGAACTGTTGGCCCTTCACTGCCACTGACCGGATGC
CGACGCGAAGCGGGTAGATATCACACTCTGTCTGGCTTTTGGCTGTGACGCACAGTTCATAGAGATAACC
TTCACCCGGTTGCCAGAGGTGCGGATTCACCACTTGCAAAGTCCCGCTAGTGCCTTGTCCAGTTGCAACC
ACCTGTTGATCCGCATCACGCAGTTCAACGCTGACATCACCATTGGCCACCACCTGCCAGTCAACAGACG
CGTGGTTACAGTCTTGCGCGACATGCGTCACCACGGTGATATCGTCCACCCAGGTGTTCGGCGTGGTGTA
GAGCATTACGCTGCGATGGATTCCGGCATAGTTAAAGAAATCATGGAAGTAAGACTGCTTTTTCTTGCCG
TTTTCGTCGGTAATCACCATTCCCGGCGGGATAGTCTGCCAGTTCAGTTCGTTGTTCACACAAACGGTGA
TACGTACACTTTTCCCGGCAATAACATACGGCGTGACATCGGCTTCAAATGGCGTATAGCCGCCCTGATG
CTCCATCACTTCCTGATTATTGACCCACACTTTGCCGTAATGAGTGACCGCATCGAAACGCAGCACGATA
CGCTGGCCTGCCCAACCTTTCGGTATAAAGACTTCGCGCTGATACCAGACGTTGCCCGCATAATTACGAA
TATCTGCATCGGCGAACTGATCGTTAAAACTGCCTGGCACAGCAATTGCCCGGCTTTCTTGTAACGCGCT
TTCCCACCAACGCTGATCAATTCCACAGTTTTCGCGATCCAGACTGAATGCCCACAGGCCGTCGAGTTTT
TTGATTTCACGGGTTGGGGTTTCTACAGGACGGACCATATTTATAGGTGTAATTTATGTAGCTGTAATTT
TTACCTTATTAATATTTTTTACGCTTTGCATTCGACGACTGAACTCCCAAATATATGTTTAACTCGTCTT
GGTCGTTTGAATTTTTGTTGCTGTGTTTCCTAATATTTTCCATCACCTTAAATATGTTATTGTAATCCTC
AATGTTGAACTTGCAATTGGACACGGCATAGTTTTCCATAGTCGTGTAAAACATGGTATTGGCTGCATTG
TAATACATCCGACTGAGCGGGTACGGATCTATGTGTTTGAGCAGCCTGTTCAAAAACTCTGCATCGTCGC
AAAACGGAATTTCGTCGACAGATCTGATCATGGAGATAATTAAAATGATAACCATCTCGCAAATAAATAA
GTATTTTACTGTTTTCGTAACAGTTTTGTAATAAAAAAACCTATAAATATAGGATCTATGCACCACCATC
ACCACCATCACCACGAGAACCTTTATTTCCAAGGATCAATGGCACCGATCCTGGGGTATTGGAAGATCAA
GGGCCTAGTGCAGCCCACTCGTCTGCTCCTGGAGTACCTAGAAGAGAAGTATGAGGAGCACCTTTATGAG
CGGGACGAGGGTGACAAGTGGCGCAATAAGAAATTCGAGCTAGGCTTGGAATTCCCCAATCTGCCTTATT
ACATCGATGGCGACGTTAAGTTGACTCAGTCCATGGCCATCATCCGCTACATCGCCGACAAGCACAATAT
GCTAGGCGGGTGCCCGAAGGAGCGAGCTGAGATCTCTATGTTGGAAGGGGCCGTGCTGGATATCCGCTAC
GGCGTGAGCCGCATTGCATACTCAAAGGATTTCGAGACCCTCAAGGTTGACTTCCTGTCAAAGCTGCCTG
AAATGCTAAAGATGTTCGAAGACCGTCTCTGTCATAAGACCTACCTGAACGGGGACCACGTGACACACCC
GGACTTTATGTTGTATGACGCTCTGGACGTCGTGCTTTATATGGACCCTATGTGCCTGGACGCTTTTCCC
AAACTAGTGTGTTTCAAGAAACGTATCGAAGCTATCCCTCAGATTGATAAGTACCTGAAGTCCTCAAAGT
ACATCGCCTGGCCCCTTCAAGGTTGGCAAGCCACATTTGGCGGTGGCGACCATCCTCCCAAGTCAGACCT
AGTGCCTAGGCACAACCAGACCAGCCTATATAAGAAAGCCGGGTCAGCTGCCGCTGTGCTGGAGGAGAAC
CTGTATTTCCAGGGCGGATCCAACATCATGCTCAACAACGATGAGCTCGAATTTGAACAAGCTCCAGAAT
TCCTGCTCGGCGACGGCTCTTTCGGCTCCGTATACCGTGCTGCTTATGAAGGCGAAGAAGTCGCCGTAAA
GATCTTCAACAAGCACACCTCGGCTCGTCTGCTCCGTCAGGAACTGGTCGTTCTGTGTCATCTGCACCAT
CCGAGCCTCATCTCCCTGCTGGCCGCTGGCATCCGTCCTCGTATGCTGGTGATGGAGCTGGCATCCAAGG
GCTCTCTCGACCGCCTGCTGCAGCAGGACAAGGCTTCTCTGACCCGTACTCTGCAGCATCGTATCGCTCT
GCATGTAGCTGACGGCCTGCGTTATCTTCATTCTGCAATGATCATTTATCGCGACCTGAAACCTCATAAT
GTACTGCTGTTTACTCTGTACCCGAACGCTGCCATCATCGCTAAGATTGCAGACTATGGTATTGCGCAGT
ACTCCTCCCGCATGGGCATTAAAACAAGCGAAGGTACGCCGGGTTTCCGTGCTCCAGAAGTGGCTCGTGG
CAACGTTCAGTACAACCAGCAAGCTGACGTTTACTCGTTCGGTCTGCTCCTGTACGATATCCTGACTACC
GGCGGCCGTATCGTAGAAGGTCTGAAGTTCCCTAACGAATTCGACGAACTGGAAATCCAGGGCAAGCTGC
CAGACCCGGTTAAAGAATACGGTTGCGCTCCGTGGCCGATGGTAGAGAAGCTCATCAAACAGTGCCTTAA
AGAAAACCCTCAGGAACGTCCAACCTCTGCTCAAGTGTTCGACATCCTTAACAGCGCTGAACTCGTCTGT
CTGACTCGCCGTATTCTCCTGCCTAAGAATGTTATCGTGGAATGTATGGTTGCTACTCACCATAACTGAT
GATAAGCTTTAGTAAGCACTCGAGCACCACCACCACCACCACTAACCTAGGTAGCTGAGCGCATGCAAGC
TGATCCGGGTTATTAGTACATTTATTAAGCGCTAGATTCTGTGCGTTGTTGATTTACAGACAATTGTTGT
ACGTATTTTAATAATTCATTAAATTTATAATCTTTAGGGTGGTATGTTAGAGCGAAAATCAAATGATTTT
CAGCGTCTTTATATCTGAATTTAAATATTAAATCCTCAATAGATTTGTAAAATAGGTTTCGATTAGTTTC
AAACAAGGGTTGTTTTTCCGAACCGATGGCTGGACTATCTAATGGATTTTCGCTCAACGCCACAAAACTT
GCCAAATCTTGTAGCAGCAATCTAGCTTTGTCGATATTCGTTTGTGTTTTGTTTTGTAATAAAGGTTCGA
CGTCGTTCAAAATATTATGCGCTTTTGTATTTCTTTCATCACTGTCGTTAGTGTACAATTGACTCGACGT
AAACACGTTAAATAGAGCTTGGACATATTTAACATCGGGCGTGTTAGCTTTATTAGGCCGATTATCGTCG
TCGTCCCAACCCTCGTCGTTAGAAGTTGCTTCCGAAGACGATTTTGCCATAGCCACACGACGCCTATTAA
TTGTGTCGGCTAACACGTCCGCGATCAAATTTGTAGTTGAGCTTTTTGGAATTATTTCTGATTGCGGGCG
TTTTTGGGCGGGTTTCAATCTAACTGTGCCCGATTTTAATTCAGACAACACGTTAGAAAGCGATGGTGCA
GGCGGTGGTAACATTTCAGACGGCAAATCTACTAATGGCGGCGGTGGTGGAGCTGATGATAAATCTACCA
TCGGTGGAGGCGCAGGCGGGGCTGGCGGCGGAGGCGGAGGCGGAGGTGGTGGCGGTGATGCAGACGGCGG
TTTAGGCTCAAATGTCTCTTTAGGCAACACAGTCGGCACCTCAACTATTGTACTGGTTTCGGGCGCCGTT
TTTGGTTTGACCGGTCTGAGACGAGTGCGATTTTTTTCGTTTCTAATAGCTTCCAACAATTGTTGTCTGT
CGTCTAAAGGTGCAGCGGGTTGAGGTTCCGTCGGCATTGGTGGAGCGGGCGGCAATTCAGACATCGATGG
TGGTGGTGGTGGTGGAGGCGCTGGAATGTTAGGCACGGGAGAAGGTGGTGGCGGCGGTGCCGCCGGTATA
ATTTGTTCTGGTTTAGTTTGTTCGCGCACGATTGTGGGCACCGGCGCAGGCGCCGCTGGCTGCACAACGG
AAGGTCGTCTGCTTCGAGGCAGCGCTTGGGGTGGTGGCAATTCAATATTATAATTGGAATACAAATCGTA
AAAATCTGCTATAAGCATTGTAATTTCGCTATCGTTTACCGTGCCGATATTTAACAACCGCTCAATGTAA
GCAATTGTATTGTAAAGAGATTGTCTCAAGCTCGGATCGATCCCGCACGCCGATAACAAGCCTTTTCATT
TTTACTACAGCATTGTAGTGGCGAGACACTTCGCTGTCGTCGAGGTTTAAACGCTTCCTCGCTCACTGAC
TCGCTGCGCTCGGTCGTTCGGCTGCGGCGAGCGGTATCAGCTCACTCAAAGGCGGTAATACGGTTATCCA
CAGAATCAGGGGATAACGCAGGAAAGAACATGTGAGCAAAAGGCCAGCAAAAGGCCAGGAACCGTAAAAA
GGCCGCGTTGCTGGCGTTTTTCCATAGGCTCCGCCCCCCTGACGAGCATCACAAAAATCGACGCTCAAGT
CAGAGGTGGCGAAACCCGACAGGACTATAAAGATACCAGGCGTTTCCCCCTGGAAGCTCCCTCGTGCGCT
CTCCTGTTCCGACCCTGCCGCTTACCGGATACCTGTCCGCCTTTCTCCCTTCGGGAAGCGTGGCGCTTTC
TCATAGCTCACGCTGTAGGTATCTCAGTTCGGTGTAGGTCGTTCGCTCCAAGCTGGGCTGTGTGCACGAA
CCCCCCGTTCAGCCCGACCGCTGCGCCTTATCCGGTAACTATCGTCTTGAGTCCAACCCGGTAAGACACG
ACTTATCGCCACTGGCAGCAGCCACTGGTAACAGGATTAGCAGAGCGAGGTATGTAGGCGGTGCTACAGA
GTTCTTGAAGTGGTGGCCTAACTACGGCTACACTAGAAGGACAGTATTTGGTATCTGCGCTCTGCTGAAG
CCAGTTACCTTCGGAAAAAGAGTTGGTAGCTCTTGATCCGGCAAACAAACCACCGCTGGTAGCGGTGGTT
TTTTTGTTTGCAAGCAGCAGATTACGCGCAGAAAAAAAGGATCTCAAGAAGATCCTTTGATCTTTTCTAC
GGGGTCTGACGCTCAGTGGAACGAAAACTCACGTTAAGGGATTTTGGTCATGAGATTATCAAAAAGGATC
TTCACCTAGATCCTTTTAAATTAAAAATGAAGTTTTAAATCAATCTAAAGTATATATGAGTAAACTTGGT
CTGACAGTTACCAATGCTTAATCAGTGAGGCACCTATCTCAGCGATCTGTCTATTTCGTTCATCCATAGT
TGCCTGACTCCCCGTCGTGTAGATAACTACGATACGGGAGGGCTTACCATCTGGCCCCAGTGCTGCAATG
ATACCGCGAGACCCACGCTCACCGGCTCCAGATTTATCAGCAATAAACCAGCCAGCCGGAAGGGCCGAGC
GCAGAAGTGGTCCTGCAACTTTATCCGCCTCCATCCAGTCTATTAATTGTTGCCGGGAAGCTAGAGTAAG
TAGTTCGCCAGTTAATAGTTTGCGCAACGTTGTTGCCATTGCTACAGGCATCGTGGTGTCACGCTCGTCG
TTTGGTATGGCTTCATTCAGCTCCGGTTCCCAACGATCAAGGCGAGTTACATGATCCCCCATGTTGTGCA
AAAAAGCGGTTAGCTCCTTCGGTCCTCCGATCGTTGTCAGAAGTAAGTTGGCCGCAGTGTTATCACTCAT
GGTTATGGCAGCACTGCATAATTCTCTTACTGTCATGCCATCCGTAAGATGCTTTTCTGTGACTGGTGAG
TACTCAACCAAGTCATTCTGAGAATAGTGTATGCGGCGACCGAGTTGCTCTTGCCCGGCGTCAATACGGG
ATAATACCGCGCCACATAGCAGAACTTTAAAAGTGCTCATCATTGGAAAACGTTCTTCGGGGCGAAAACT
CTCAAGGATCTTACCGCTGTTGAGATCCAGTTCGATGTAACCCACTCGTGCACCCAACTGATCTTCAGCA
TCTTTTACTTTCACCAGCGTTTCTGGGTGAGCAAAAACAGGAAGGCAAAATGCCGCAAAAAAGGGAATAA
GGGCGACACGGAAATGTTGAATACTCATACTCTTCCTTTTTCAATATTATTGAAGCATTTATCAGGGTTA
TTGTCTCATGAGCGGATACATATTTGAATGTATTTAGAAAAATAAACAAATAGGGGTTCCGCGCACATTT
CCCCGAAAAGTGCCACCTG
[124 nt withheld, positions 8560-8683]
C
[91 nt withheld, positions 8685-8775]
A
[49 nt withheld, positions 8777-8825]
CCTTTGACGTTGGAGTCCACGTTCTTT
[37 nt withheld, positions 8853-8889]
ACCCTATCTCGGTCTATTCTTTTGATTTATAAGGGATTTTGCCGATTTCGGCCTATTGGTTAAAAAATGA
GCTGATTTAACAAAAATTTAACGCGAATTTTAACAAAATATTAACGTTTACAATTTCCCATTCGCCATTC
AGGCTGCGCAACTGTTGGGAAGGGCGATCGGTGCGGGCCTCTTCGCTATTACGCCA
Features (pLannotate 1.2.2; 15 found; start..end, strand, type, name):
    329..453     +  CDS            lef2: baculovirus late expression factor 2
    491..1096    +  CDS            ORF603: baculovirus ORF603 protein
   1167..2972    -  CDS            GUS: β-glucuronidase; uidA (or gusA) from E. coli
   2987..3302    -  promoter       p6.9 promoter: Autographa californica p6.9; baculovirus late basic protein promoter
   3317..3408    +  promoter       polyhedrin promoter: polh from Autographa californica; promoter for the baculovirus polyhedrin gene
   3469..4122    +  CDS            GST26_SCHJA: Experimental evidence at protein level: Swiss-Prot protein existence level 1. GST isoenzymes appear to play a central role in the parasite detoxification system. Other functions are also suspected including a role in increasing the solubility of haematin in the parasite gut. From Schistosoma japonicum (Blood fluke).
   4222..5106    +  CDS            LRRK2 (fragment): LRRK2_HUMAN - Also known as PARK8. Experimental evidence at protein level: Swiss-Prot protein existence level 1. Serine/threonine-protein kinase which phosphorylates a broad range of proteins involved in multiple processes such as neuronal plasticity, autophagy, and vesicle trafficking (PubMed:20949042, PubMed:22012985, PubMed:26824392, PubMed:29125462, PubMed:28720718, PubMed:29127255, PubMed:30398148, PubMed:29212815, PubMed:30635421, PubMed:21850687, PubMed:23395371, PubMed:17114044, PubMed:24687852, PubMed:26014385, PubMed:25201882). Is a key regulator of RAB GTPases by regulating the GTP/
   5135..5152    +  CDS            9xHis (fragment): 9xHis affinity tag
   5189..6546    +  misc_recomb    baculovirus recombination region (ORF1629): contains part of ORF1629
   6544..6621    -  CDS            P61 (fragment): P78_NPVAC - Experimental evidence at protein level: Swiss-Prot protein existence level 1. Plays a role in the transport of the nucleocapsids from the cytoplasm toward the host nucleus together with the host actin- polymerizing Arp2/3 complex. From Autographa californica nuclear polyhedrosis virus (AcMNPV).
   6809..7397    -  rep_origin     ori: high-copy-number ColE1/pMB1/pBR322/pUC origin of replication
   7568..8428    -  CDS            AmpR: β-lactamase; bla; confers resistance to ampicillin, carbenicillin, and related antibiotics
   8429..8533    -  promoter       AmpR promoter: bla
   8560..9015    +  rep_origin     f1 ori (sequence partly withheld): f1 bacteriophage origin of replication; arrow indicates direction of (+) strand synthesis
   9020..1       -  CDS            lacZα (fragment) (across the origin): LacZα fragment of β-galactosidase; lacZ fragment
