[The description below was written by a language model from this plasmid's Addgene catalogue record and pLannotate feature annotations shown in this document.]
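Description:
LRRK2_1867_2161_L1914A_C2024S_C2025S_I2049Q is a baculovirus transfer plasmid built on the pEMB017 backbone (Emerald) for producing a fragment of human LRRK2 in insect cells. It is maintained in E. coli as a high-copy plasmid through a ColE1/pUC-type origin with ampicillin resistance, and it also carries an f1 phage origin and a remnant of lacZα. The expression region is flanked by AcMNPV sequences, lef2/ORF603 on one side and the ORF1629 recombination region on the other. These provide the homology arms for recombination with baculoviral DNA, which moves the cassette into the polyhedrin locus to generate recombinant virus.

The payload is driven by the very late polyhedrin (polH) promoter and encodes residues 1867–2161 of LRRK2, a span that falls within the protein's kinase region, carrying four substitutions: L1914A, C2024S, C2025S and I2049Q. The record does not explain the rationale for these changes. The annotated table shows Schistosoma japonicum GST upstream of the LRRK2 fragment, consistent with the catalogued N-terminal GST-Tev fusion, in which a TEV protease site allows the affinity tag to be removed after purification. The catalogue also lists a HisTev tag as N-terminal, whereas the only histidine run annotated lies just downstream of the LRRK2 coding segment, so the exact His tag arrangement is not resolved by the record. Divergently oriented from polH, a p6.9 late promoter drives E. coli β-glucuronidase (GUS), a reporter that can be used to identify recombinant virus. The design points to expression and affinity purification of an engineered LRRK2 fragment, a protein linked to Parkinson's disease (PARK8), though the record does not state a specific application.
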