Addgene plasmid #40430: LRRK2_1867_2161_L1914A_C2024S_C2025S_I2049Q
Depositing lab: Michael J Fox Foundation MJFF. Depositing organization: Michael J Fox Foundation.
Backbone
  Vector backbone: pEMB017
  Backbone manufacturer: Emerald
  Vector type: Baculovirus
Growth in bacteria
  Bacterial resistance: Ampicillin, 100 μg/mL
  Growth temperature: 37°C
  Growth strain: Top10
  Copy number: High Copy
Gene/Insert
  Gene/Insert name: LRRK2
  Species: H. sapiens (human)
  Mutation: aa1867_2161; L1914A, C2024S, C2025S, I2049Q
  Entrez Gene: LRRK2 (a.k.a. AURA17, DARDARIN, PARK8, RIPK7, ROCO2)
  Promoter: polH
  Tag / fusion protein: HisTev (N terminal on insert); GST-Tev (N terminal on insert)
  Cloning method: Restriction Enzyme; 5′ cloning site BamHI (destroyed during cloning); 3′ cloning site HindIII (destroyed during cloning)
  Sequencing primers: 5′ DSP2466For:GAATTTCGTCGACAGATC; 3′ DSP2466Rev:AATAACCCGGATCAGCTT
Terms and licenses: Academic/Nonprofit Terms; Industry Terms
How to cite: LRRK2_1867_2161_L1914A_C2024S_C2025S_I2049Q was a gift from Michael J Fox Foundation MJFF (Addgene plasmid # 40430 ; http://n2t.net/addgene:40430 ; RRID:Addgene_40430)
