>Addgene plasmid #40430 | LRRK2_1867_2161_L1914A_C2024S_C2025S_I2049Q | addgene partial sequence | sequence record 53181 | DSP2466Rev 5'-AATAACCCGGATCAGCTT-3'
TGGTGGTGGTGGTGGTGCTCGAGTGCTTACTAAAGCTTATCATCAGTTATGGTGAGTAGCAACCATACAT
TCCACGATAACATTCTTAGGCAGGAGAATACGGCGAGTCAGACAGACGAGTTCAGCGCTGTTAAGGATGT
CGAACACTTGAGCAGAGGTTGGACGTTCCTGAGGGTTTTCTTTAAGGCACTGTTTGATGAGCTTCTCTAC
CATCGGCCACGGAGCGCAACCGTATTCTTTAACCGGGTCTGGCAGCTTGCCCTGGATTTCCAGTTCGTCG
AATTCGTTAGGGAACTTCAGACCTTCTACGATACGGCCGCCGGTAGTCAGGATATCGTACAGGAGCAGAC
CGAACGAGTAAACGTCAGCTTGCTGGTTGTACTGAACGTTGCCACGAGCCACTTCTGGAGCACGGAAACC
CGGCGTACCTTCGCTTGTTTTAATGCCCATGCGGGAGGAGTACTGCGCAATACCATAGTCTGCAATCTTA
GCGATGATGGCAGCGTTCGGGTACAGAGTAAACAGCAGTACATTATGAGGTTTCAGGTCGCGATAAATGA
TCATTGCAGAATGAAGATAACGCAGGCCGTCAGCTACATGCAGAGCGATACGATGCTGCAGAGTACGGGT
CAGAGAAGCCTTGTCCTGCTGCAGCAGGCGGTCGAGAGAGCCCTTGGATGCCAGCTCCATCACCAGCATA
CGAGGACGGATGCCAGCGGCCAGCAGGGAGATGAGGCTCGGATGGTGCAGATGACACAGAACGACCAGTT
CCTGACGGAGCAGACGAGCCGAGGTGTGCTTGTTGAAGATCTTTACGGCGACTTCTTCGCCTTCATAAGC
AGCACGGTATACGGAGCCGAAAGAGCCGTCGCCGAGCAGGAATTCTGGAG
