>Addgene plasmid #40430 | LRRK2_1867_2161_L1914A_C2024S_C2025S_I2049Q | addgene partial sequence | sequence record 53182 | DSP2466For 5'-GAATTTCGTCGACAGATC-3'
CTCGCAAATAAATAAGTATTTTACTGTTTTCGTAACAGTTTTGTAATAAAAAAACCTATAAATATAGGAT
CTATGCACCACCATCACCACCATCACCACGAGAACCTTTATTTCCAAGGATCAATGGCACCGATCCTGGG
GTATTGGAAGATCAAGGGCCTAGTGCAGCCCACTCGTCTGCTCCTGGAGTACCTAGAAGAGAAGTATGAG
GAGCACCTTTATGAGCGGGACGAGGGTGACAAGTGGCGCAATAAGAAATTCGAGCTAGGCTTGGAATTCC
CCAATCTGCCTTATTACATCGATGGCGACGTTAAGTTGACTCAGTCCATGGCCATCATCCGCTACATCGC
CGACAAGCACAATATGCTAGGCGGGTGCCCGAAGGAGCGAGCTGAGATCTCTATGTTGGAAGGGGCCGTG
CTGGATATCCGCTACGGCGTGAGCCGCATTGCATACTCAAAGGATTTCGAGACCCTCAAGGTTGACTTCC
TGTCAAAGCTGCCTGAAATGCTAAAGATGTTCGAAGACCGTCTCTGTCATAAGACCTACCTGAACGGGGA
CCACGTGACACACCCGGACTTTATGTTGTATGACGCTCTGGACGTCGTGCTTTATATGGACCCTATGTGC
CTGGACGCTTTTCCCAAACTAGTGTGTTTCAAGAAACGTATCGAAGCTATCCCTCAGATTGATAAGTACC
TGAAGTCCTCAAAGTACATCGCCTGGCCCCTTCAAGGTTGGCAAGCCACATTTGGCGGTGGCGACCATCC
TCCCAAGTCAGACCTAGTGCCTAGGCACAACCAGACCAGCCTATATAAGAAAGCCGGGTCAGCTGCCGCT
GTGCTGGAGG
